>Addgene plasmid #192765 | Ppst93-MCRaeo-CA | addgene full sequence | sequence record 379059 | Addgene NGS Result
TTCTTTCCTGCATACTTCAAAAATCCAAGGTTTTTTAAGTTATCGAGATAAGAATTACTAGATGAATTCG
CGCCCGGTTCTAGATTTATTCATAAAATAGGAACTAAAATACCAAAATAGAAACATTTATATACATTTGA
TGTGTAGGGTATACCATAAACCTGGGAGGTGTCTCATATGGTTAAATACGAAGATAAAATTAACCTTTAC
GATGCAAAAGGAAACCTTGCAGAAGAAAACGTTCCACTTGAAGCAATTTCACCATTATACAATCCAGTTG
TTAAAGATATGGTTAAATCAATTAAAAGAACAGTTGCAGTTAACCTTGCAGGAATTGAAGCAACACTTAA
AGCAGGAACTATTGGAGGAAAAGCATGTAGAGTTCCAGGAAGAACTCTTGATTTACCAATTGTTGATGAA
GCAGAAGCAATTATGGATAAAGTTGAAAAAATTCTTAAAATTTCAGAAGATGATGATACAAATATTAGAA
CTATTAATGGAGGAAAACAAGCAGTTGTTCAGGTTCCATCAAAAAGACTTGATATTGCAGCAGAATACTC
AGTTTCAATGTTATCAACAGGAATGGCACTTAAAGAAGCAATTATTGATACATTTGATGTTGATATGTTT
GATGGATCAACTGTTCACGCAGCAATTGTTGGAAGATATCCACAAGTTATGGATTACATGGGAGGAAATA
TTGCATCATTATTAGGAGCACCATCAAATATGGAAGGATTAGGATACGCACTTAGAAACATTATGGTTAA
CCACTACGTTGCAACAACAAAGAAAAATCTTATGAACGCAGTTGCATTTTCATCAATTATGGAACAAACT
GCAATGTTTGAAATGGGAGATGCAATTGGATCATTTGAAAGAATGCACTTATTAGGACTTGGATACCAGG
GACTTAACGCAGATAACATTGTTATTGATTTAGTTAAAGCAAATGCATCAGGAACAGTTGGAACTGTTGT
TGCATCAGTTGTTGAAAGAGCACTTGAAGATAAAGTTATTGCAGAAGATAAAACAATGAACTCAGGATTT
ACTATGTACAAACCAGTTGATGTTGCAAAATGGAATGCATACGCAGCAGCAGGATTAGTTGCAGCATCAA
TTGTTAATTGTGGAGCAGCAAGAGCAGCACAAAATGTTGCATCAACAATTCTTTACTACAACGATATTCT
TGAATATGAAACAGGATTACCAGGAACTGATTACGGAAGATCAGAAGGAACTGCAGTTGGATTTTCATTT
TTCTCACACTCAATTTATGGAGGCGGAGGACCAGGAATTTTTACAGGAAATCACGTTGTTACTAGACACT
CAAAAGGATTTGCAATTCCACCAGTTACAGCAGCATTATGTGTTGATGCAGGAACACAGATGTTTTCACC
AGAAAAAACTTCAGCATTAGTTGGAGCAGTTTACTCAGATATTCCAGAATTTAGAGAACCACTTAAACAC
GTTATTGAAGGAGCAATTGAAATTAAAGATAAAATTTAAATTATCAATTGCTCATATATCTTTTATTCCC
GGTATTTAACTTATTGGTAGGTAATATTATGATTGAAATTGAAGTTTTTCCACACAGATTTTTAAAAGCA
GATACAACTGAAAAATTTCTTAACGATATTTACTCAATTGAAACTGTTGAAAGAGTTATTGTTCACGGAC
AACCATTACCAAAAACTGTTTATTACGGACCAGCAAGAGGAACACCAGTTAATCACCCAGAAAGAAAAGA
AGTTCTTGTTAACGGAGTTCCAGTTGAACTTACAGTTATGGCAGGAAGATTTTGGATTCTTCTTGAAAAC
GATAACGAACTTAACAAAATTGAAGAAATTTGTAAATCATTATTTCCATATGGATACAATTTAAATGTTG
GAAAATTTACTAGAGATTCACCAACAACTACAGATTACATGAAATACGGAGAAAAACTTGTTAACTCAAT
GGATAGAAAAATGATTGGACTTACAGATCCAAGATCAAAATTTGCATCATCAGTTAAAATGATTCCAAAA
AACGAAAACGCAGAATGTGAACAGAATTAAGAGGATAGTGATTTTATGCCAGTTGGAAGAAAAGAACAAA
TTGTTGATTGTAGAGCAGTTAGAGGATTAGGAGAAGGTGGAGGATTAGCACAGAGAGGAACATTTGCAGA
AGGACTTAAAAACGATGTTGTTGTTGTTGCAATGTCACCAGGAAGAAGACACATTACAAAACCAGTTTGT
GAAATTACTTACGGAATTAGAGAAGCAGGAATTCAAACTTCAGTTCTTGTTCTTAACGCAGGATCAGGAT
TACCACACGATACACCAAAAGGATCATTAGGATCAACTTTTGGATTAAAACCAGAAGAAGCAAAACAGGT
TAACAGACACAAACTTTGTATTGTTCACCTTGGAAACGTTAAATCACACATTATTTACAAAGCAAGATTA
TTTCTTAGATACGTTAAAATTCCAACAATTATTGTTTGTCAAACTCCAATTGATATGGAAGATTTTGCAA
AAATTGGAGTTAAAACAAAAAACGTTATGCCAGTTAATCCAGATACAGAAGGAACTATTGTTGATATTAT
TACTGGAGTTGTTAGAGGAGAATCAGCAACACAGCTTAAAATTGATGAAACTATTGAAAAAATTAAAAAT
CACTTAAATTAAATTAAAAGGTGATTCTATGGCATATACTCCACAATTTTGTCCAGGATCAACAACTGTT
GCACAGAATAGAAGAGATCACATGAATCCAGATGTTCAACTTGAAAAACTTAGAGAAATTCCAGATGATG
AAATTGTTAAAGTTATGGGACACAGACAGCCAGGAGAAGATTACAAAACAGTTCACCCACCATTAGAAGA
AATGGATATGCCAGAAGATTTTGTTAGAGATATTGTTGAACCAATGTCAGGAGCAAAAGAAGGACACAGA
ATTAGATACATTCAATTTGCAGATTCAATGTACAATGCACCAGCACAGCCATATGATAGAGCAAGAACTT
ACATGTGGAGATTTAGAGGAGTTGATACAGGAACTCTTTCAGGAAGACAAGTTATTGAAATGAGAGAATC
AAACCTTGAAGAAATGTCAAAAAACTTTTGTATTGATACAGCATTTTTCGATCCAGCAACTTGTGGAATG
AGAGGAGCAACAGTTCACGGACACTCACTTAGACTTGATGAAAACGGACTTATGTTTGATGCATTACAAA
GATATGTTTTTGATGAAAAAACAGGACACGTTCTTTACGTTAAAGATCAGGTTGGAAGACCATTAGATGA
ACCAGTTGATTTTGGAGAACCATTATCAACTGAAAAACTTAAAGAAATTACAACTATTTACAGAAAAGAT
TCAATTGCAATGAGAGATGATGAAGAAATTGTTACAGTTGTTAAAAGAATTCACAGAGCAAGAACTCTTG
GAGGATATATGCCAACAGAAAAAATTTTTGAAGGATTATAAGTGAAATACGATACAGCAAATATTGAATA
TATTACTTAACCTACCTCTACTTACCTTTTGAGGTGAATTTTATGGAAGCAGAAAAGAAATTATTTCTTA
AAGCATTAAAAGAAAAATTTGATGAAGATCCAAAAGAAAAATACACAAAATTTTACACTTACGGAGGATG
GAAACAATCAAAAAGAAAAACTGAATTTGTTGAAGCAGCAAAAGATATTGCAGATAAAAGAGGTGGAATG
CCAGGATACAATCCAGATATTGGAGTTCCATTAGGACAGAGAAAAATGATGTCATACAAACTTTCAGGAA
CAGATGATTACGTTGAAGGAGATGATTTACACTTTATGAACAACGCAGCAATTCAACAGCTTCACGATGA
TATTAGAAGAACTGTTATTGTTGGAATGGATACAGGACACATGGTTCTTGAAAAACGATTAGGAGTTGAA
GTTACACCAGAAACTATTAACGAATACATGGAAACTATTAATCACGCATTACCTGGAGGAGCAGTTGTTC
AAGAACACATGGTTGAAGTTGATCCAGCATTAGCATGGGATTCATACGCAAAAATTTTTACAGGAGATGA
TGAACTTGCAGATGAATTAGATAAAAGAGTTTTAGTTGATATTAACAAATTATTTCCAGAAGAACAAGCA
GAAGAACTTAAAGCAGCAATTGGAAAGAAAACATACCAGATTTCAAGAGTTCCAACATTAGTTGGAAGAG
TTTGTGATGGAGGAACTATTGCAAGATGGTCAGCAATGCAGATTGGAATGTCATTTATTACAGCATACAA
ACTTTGTGCAGGAGAAGCAGCAATTGCAGATTTTTCATACGCAGCAAAACACGCAGATGTTATTGGAATG
GGAACTGCATTACCAGCAAGAAGATCAAGAGGAGCAAATGAACCTGGAGGAATTCCATTTGGAATTCTTT
GTGATGTTGTTCAAACAACTAGAATTTCAGATGATCCAGTTGAACAGTCATTAGAAGTTGTTGCAACAGG
AGCAATGTTATATGATCAAATTTGGTTAGGAGCATACATGTCTGGAGGAGTTGGATTTACACAGTATGCA
ACTGCAGCATACACAGATGATATTCTTGATGATTTTTGTTACTACGGACTTGATTACGTTGAAAAGAAAT
TTGGAAGATGTGGAACAAAAGCAACTATGGATGTAGTTGAAGATATTGCAACAGAAGTTACTCTTTACTC
ACTTGAACAATACGATGAATACCCAACTTTATTAGAAGATCACTTTGGAGGATCACAGAGAGCAGCAGTT
GCAGCAGCAGCAGCAGGAGTTTCAGTTTGTATGGCAACAGGAAATTCAAATGCAGGAGTTAACGGATGGT
ACCTTTCACAAATTATGCACAAAGAATACCACTCAAGACTTGGATTTTACGGATACGATTTACAAGATCA
GTGTGGAGCATCAAACTCACTTTCAATTAGAAACGATGAATCATCACCATTAGAACTTAGAGGACCAAAC
TACCCAAATTACGCAATGAATGTTGGACACCAAGGAGAATACGCAGGAATTACTCAGGCAGCACACTCAG
CAAGAGGAGATGCATTTGCAATGAATCCATTAATTAAAGTTGCATTTGCAGATCCATCACTTATTTTTGA
TTTTGCAAGACCAAGAAAATGTTGTGCAAGAGGAGCATTAAGAGAATTTGAAGTTGCAGGAGAAAGAGAT
CCAATTTTACCAGCAAAAGATTACAAAGATGATGATGATAAAGGCGCCAGCTGGTCACACCCACAATTTG
AAAAAGGAGGTGGATCAGGAGGTGGATCAGGAGGTTCAGCATGGTCACATCCTCAGTTTGAAAAATAAAC
TAGTAGCGGCCGCTGCAGGATATAGCAAAAGTGGGACTTAAGTTCCCACTTTTGCTATTTTATAAAAAAC
GCCCTATTCGTAATATACTATTCAAAACTAAATATTCATTGAAATATTTGGGTAATAATTAATATTAATC
TAATATTTAGATATTGAGATATAATAATAACATTTTTTTAAAAAATCATCTATTTTCATCTTAATTTTAT
ATATTAAAGCCCATTTTTTGAGTATTCAAATTCAAATTATTGTGTTATTAACATCTTATATATAAACTTT
TCTATTTAATGTTAATGAAAAAGTGAATATATATACATAGAGTAATGTTATGATGTATATATCAAAAAAA
ACTAGAGGAGACGACCTTCCATGACAGAATATAAACCAACAGTTAGATTAGCAACAAGAGATGACGTACC
TAGGGCAGTAAGAACTCTTGCAGCAGCTTTTGCAGATTATCCAGCAACAAGACACACAGTTGATCCAGAT
AGACACATTGAAAGAGTTACAGAATTACAAGAATTATTTTTAACAAGAGTTGGTCTTGATATAGGTAAAG
TATGGGTTGCAGATGATGGAGCAGCAGTTGCAGTTTGGACAACACCAGAATCAGTTGAAGCTGGTGCTGT
TTTTGCAGAAATTGGACCAAGAATGGCTGAATTATCAGGATCAAGATTAGCAGCTCAGCAACAGATGGAA
GGATTACTTGCACCACACAGACCAAAAGAACCAGCATGGTTTTTAGCAACAGTTGGAGTTTCACCAGATC
ACCAGGGAAAAGGTTTAGGTTCTGCTGTTGTACTTCCTGGTGTTGAAGCAGCTGAAAGAGCAGGAGTTCC
AGCATTTTTAGAAACATCAGCACCAAGAAATCTTCCATTTTATGAAAGACTTGGATTTACAGTTACAGCA
GATGTTGAAGTTCCAGAAGGACCAAGAACATGGTGTATGACAAGAAAACCAGGAGCATAACCATGGCTCC
GACCGAAGCCACCCGGGGCGGCCCCGCCGACCCCGCACCCGCCCCCGAGGCCCACCGCGGGGGACACACC
GAACACGCCGACCCTGCTGAACACGCGGCGCAGTTCGGTGCCCAGGAGCGGATCGGGAATTAATTCGAAG
CTGCTGGTGAAAGAGACCCTATCTTACCTGCTAAAATCTAAGTTAATTACTAATTTATTATTAATTTATT
ATTAGATTGGGTAAAATAGTAAAAGAAAACTAAAGGAAACCTAATATGGTTTCCTTTTTTTATATATTTT
TAATTCACTGGGGGGATTTAAAACTTCATTTTTAATTTAAAAGGATCTAGGTGAAGATCCTTGGTGCACT
CTCAGTACAATCTGCTCTGATGCCGCATAGTTAAGCCAGCCCCGACACCCGCCAACACCCGCTGACGCGC
CCTGACGGGCTTGTCTGCTCCCGGCATCCGCTTACAGACAAGCTGTGACCGTCTCCGGGAGCTGCATGTG
TCAGAGGTTTTCACCGTCATCACCGAAACGCGCGAGACGAAAGGGCCTCGTGATACGCCTATTTTTATAG
GTTAATGTCATGATAATAATGGTTTCTTAGACGTCAGGTGGCACTTTTCGGGGAAATGTGCGCGGAACCC
CTATTTGTTTATTTTTCTAAATACATTCAAATATGTATCCGCTCATGAGACAATAACCCTGATAAATGCT
TCAATAATATTGAAAAAGGAAGAGTATGAGTATTCAACATTTCCGTGTCGCCCTTATTCCCTTTTTTGCG
GCATTTTGCCTTCCTGTTTTTGCTCACCCAGAAACGCTGGTGAAAGTAAAAGATGCTGAAGATCAGTTGG
GTGCACGAGTGGGTTACATCGAACTGGATCTCAACAGCGGTAAGATCCTTGAGAGTTTTCGCCCCGAAGA
ACGTTTTCCAATGATGAGCACTTTTAAAGTTCTGCTATGTGGCGCGGTATTATCCCGTATTGACGCCGGG
CAAGAGCAACTCGGTCGCCGCATACACTATTCTCAGAATGACTTGGTTGAGTACTCACCAGTCACAGAAA
AGCATCTTACGGATGGCATGACAGTAAGAGAATTATGCAGTGCTGCCATAACCATGAGTGATAACACTGC
GGCCAACTTACTTCTGACAACGATCGGAGGACCGAAGGAGCTAACCGCTTTTTTGCACAACATGGGGGAT
CATGTAACTCGCCTTGATCGTTGGGAACCGGAGCTGAATGAAGCCATACCAAACGACGAGCGTGACACCA
CGATGCCTGTAGCAATGGCAACAACGTTGCGCAAACTATTAACTGGCGAACTACTTACTCTAGCTTCCCG
GCAACAATTAATAGACTGGATGGAGGCGGATAAAGTTGCAGGACCACTTCTGCGCTCGGCCCTTCCGGCT
GGCTGGTTTATTGCTGATAAATCTGGAGCCGGTGAGCGTGGGTCTCGCGGTATCATTGCAGCACTGGGGC
CAGATGGTAAGCCCTCCCGTATCGTAGTTATCTACACGACGGGGAGTCAGGCAACTATGGATGAACGAAA
TAGACAGATCGCTGAGATAGGTGCCTCACTGATTAAGCATTGGTAACTGTCAGACCAAGTTTACTCATAT
ATACTTTAGATTGATTTAAAACTTCATTTTTAATTTAAAAGGATCTAGGTGAAGATCCTTTTTGATAATC
TCATGACCAAAATCCCTTAACGTGAGTTTTCGTTCCACTGAGCGTCAGACCCCGTAGAAAAGATCAAAGG
ATCTTCTTGAGATCCTTTTTTTCTGCGCGTAATCTGCTGCTTGCAAACAAAAAAACCACCGCTACCAGCG
GTGGTTTGTTTGCCGGATCAAGAGCTACCAACTCTTTTTCCGAAGGTAACTGGCTTCAGCAGAGCGCAGA
TACCAAATACTGTTCTTCTAGTGTAGCCGTAGTTAGGCCACCACTTCAAGAACTCTGTAGCACCGCCTAC
ATACCTCGCTCTGCTAATCCTGTTACCAGTGGCTGCTGCCAGTGGCGATAAGTCGTGTCTTACCGGGTTG
GACTCAAGACGATAGTTACCGGATAAGGCGCAGCGGTCGGGCTGAACGGGGGGTTCGTGCACACAGCCCA
GCTTGGAGCGAACGACCTACACCGAACTGAGATACCTACAGCGTGAGCTATGAGAAAGCGCCACGCTTCC
CGAAGGGAGAAAGGCGGACAGGTATCCGGTAAGCGGCAGGGTCGGAACAGGAGAGCGCACGAGGGAGCTT
CCAGGGGGAAACGCCTGGTATCTTTATAGTCCTGTCGGGTTTCGCCACCTCTGACTTGAGCGTCGATTTT
TGTGATGCTCGTCAGGGGGGCGGAGCCTATGGAAAAACGCCAGCAACGCGGCCTTTTTACGGTTCCTGGC
CTTTTGCTGGCCTTTTGCTCACATGGTACCCATTATTTAGTTTTTTTTTATCACCACAACGTATAAACCC
CCTTTCAGAAGAAAACAGAGAATGAAAACAGATTTTAATTTATATATCGTATCTATAATTTAGTTTTTTT
TTATTGCAGTTTTAGAAGTGCGTTTGTCCTGGAGCGAAATACACGATATCGTGTAGTCTCCTTCAGATGA
AAATAATATTTTTAATTTTCAGAAATATTACTGGAAAAATACCTGAAAAATATTTGAAAAAAAAACATAC
ACCCAGCGGGGAAAAATCGAACATTTTGAAAAAGTCTATTTATAGGGTTTAAACAGGGCCAAGACCTGCG
GGATATACCCCAAAAATGTTCGATAAAAAAATCGAACATTTTTCGAACATTTTTTATAATGTTCGATGTG
TGCGAGTATGTTCGATAAAAAAATCGAACATTTTGAAAGACAATTTGAAGAGATATAAAAAAAATAATCT
ATTATAATATAGATATATAATATGTTCGATATGTTCGATATTTTTTTATATATTATATTATATTTAACCT
TGTATTGATTATTGAATAATATTTATTATTACTTTTTTTGATTTCTTGTAAAAAATCGAACATATTTTAC
ATATTGTAAAAAATAAAAAAGATTTAAAAAAAGTGTCCGAAAAAGTTAAACAAACATTATTATTAAAATG
TTAGTTTAATATGTATCTTGATATGCTCTTCTTTCTTTCATGCTTAAACTTGTATAACTGTATGCTTTTT
TCATTTCCTTTATTTTGTCCTTTCCTTTCTTTGTTATCTGGTAATATCCTTCC
Features (pLannotate 1.2.2; 14 found; start..end, strand, type, name):
    178..1506    +  CDS            mrtB: MCRY_METTH - Experimental evidence at protein level: Swiss-Prot protein existence level 1. Component of the methyl-coenzyme M reductase (MCR) I that catalyzes the reductive cleavage of methyl-coenzyme M (CoM-S-CH3 or 2- (methylthio)ethanesulfonate) using coenzyme B (CoB or 7- mercaptoheptanoylthreonine phosphate) as reductant which results in the production of methane and the mixed heterodisulfide of CoB and CoM (CoM-S-S-CoB). This is the final step in methanogenesis. From Methanothermobacter thermautotrophicus (strain ATCC 29096 / DSM 1053 / JCM 10044 / NBRC 100330 / Delta H) (Methanobacteriu
   1569..2045    +  CDS            mcrD: MCRD_METJA - Protein inferred from homology: Swiss-Prot protein existence level 3. From Methanocaldococcus jannaschii (strain ATCC 43067 / DSM 2661 / JAL-1 / JCM 10045 / NBRC 100440) (Methanococcus jannaschii).
   2082..2657    +  CDS            mcrC: MCRC_METTH - Experimental evidence at transcript level: Swiss-Prot protein existence level 2. From Methanothermobacter thermautotrophicus (strain ATCC 29096 / DSM 1053 / JCM 10044 / NBRC 100330 / Delta H) (Methanobacterium thermoautotrophicum).
   2689..3438    +  CDS            mrtG (fragment): MCRZ_METTM - Experimental evidence at protein level: Swiss-Prot protein existence level 1. Component of the methyl-coenzyme M reductase (MCR) I that catalyzes the reductive cleavage of methyl-coenzyme M (CoM-S-CH3 or 2- (methylthio)ethanesulfonate) using coenzyme B (CoB or 7- mercaptoheptanoylthreonine phosphate) as reductant which results in the production of methane and the mixed heterodisulfide of CoB and CoM (CoM-S-S-CoB). This is the final step in methanogenesis. From Methanothermobacter marburgensis (strain ATCC BAA-927 / DSM 2133 / JCM 14651 / NBRC 100331 / OCM 82 / Marburg) (Methanobac
   3543..5195    +  CDS            mcrA: MCRA_METJA - Experimental evidence at protein level: Swiss-Prot protein existence level 1. Component of the methyl-coenzyme M reductase (MCR) I that catalyzes the reductive cleavage of methyl-coenzyme M (CoM-S-CH3 or 2- (methylthio)ethanesulfonate) using coenzyme B (CoB or 7- mercaptoheptanoylthreonine phosphate) as reductant which results in the production of methane and the mixed heterodisulfide of CoB and CoM (CoM-S-S-CoB). This is the final step in methanogenesis. From Methanocaldococcus jannaschii (strain ATCC 43067 / DSM 2661 / JAL-1 / JCM 10045 / NBRC 100440) (Methanococcus jannaschii).
   5199..5221    +  CDS            2xFLAG (fragment): two tandem FLAG® epitope tags
   5319..5338    +  misc_feature   BioBrick suffix: universal suffix for all parts
   5691..6287    +  CDS            pac: PUAC_STRAD - Protein predicted: Swiss-Prot protein existence level 4. Detoxification of puromycin. From Streptomyces alboniger.
   6293..6424    +  CDS            dmpM (fragment): DMPM_STRAD - Protein inferred from homology: Swiss-Prot protein existence level 3. From Streptomyces alboniger.
   6642..6689    -  misc_feature   bom (fragment): basis of mobility region from pBR322
   6791..6826    -  CDS            rop (fragment): Rop protein, which maintains plasmids at low copy number; rop
   6921..7025    +  promoter       AmpR promoter: bla
   7026..7886    +  CDS            AmpR: β-lactamase; bla; confers resistance to ampicillin, carbenicillin, and related antibiotics
   8057..8645    +  rep_origin     ori: high-copy-number ColE1/pMB1/pBR322/pUC origin of replication
