[The description below was written by a language model from this plasmid's Addgene catalogue record and pLannotate feature annotations shown in this document.]
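Description:
Ppst93-MCRaeo-CA is an approximately 9.5 kb E. coli–Methanococcus construct built on the pMEV5 backbone for heterologous expression of methyl-coenzyme M reductase (MCR) from Methanococcus aeolicus in the methanogenic archaeon Methanococcus maripaludis. In E. coli it is maintained through a high-copy ColE1/pUC-type origin and selected with ampicillin via the bla gene and its own promoter; short remnants of the pBR322 bom and rop regions are also detected. Selection in M. maripaludis relies on puromycin resistance, provided by the Streptomyces alboniger pac gene (puromycin N-acetyltransferase), which is followed by a fragment of the neighbouring dmpM gene. The feature table does not annotate an element responsible for maintenance in the archaeal host, nor the promoter driving pac.

The roughly 5.2 kb insert is a complete mcr operon arranged in the order mcrB, mcrD, mcrC, mcrG, mcrA. The automated annotation labels these reading frames by their closest Swiss-Prot homologues from Methanothermobacter and Methanocaldococcus, but the catalogue record gives M. aeolicus as the source. McrA, McrB and McrG are the alpha, beta and gamma subunits of the enzyme that catalyses the final, methane-releasing step of methanogenesis, while McrC and McrD are accessory proteins encoded within the operon. A FLAG-type tag fragment lies immediately downstream of mcrA, consistent with the recorded Flag-Strep2 tag and suggesting that "CA" denotes a C-terminal tag on the alpha subunit. The promoter is not annotated; the name implies a "Ppst93" promoter, but the record does not define it. The tag should allow affinity purification of the recombinant MCR away from the host's native enzyme, in keeping with the associated work on expressing divergent methyl/alkyl-coenzyme M reductases.
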