Addgene plasmid #192765: Ppst93-MCRaeo-CA
Purpose: Expresses CA-tagged MCRaeo in Methanococcus maripaludis
Depositing lab: William B. Whitman. Depositing organization: University of Georgia. Publication: Expression of divergent methyl/alkyl coenzyme M reductases from uncultured archaea. Shao N, Fan Y, Chou CW, Yavari S, Williams RV, Amster IJ, Brown SM, Drake IJ, Duin EC, Whitman WB, Liu Y. Commun Biol. 2022 Oct 20;5(1):1113. doi: 10.1038/s42003-022-04057-6. PubMed 36266535.
Backbone
  Vector backbone: pMEV5
  Backbone size w/o insert (bp): 4300
  Total vector size (bp): 9500
  Vector type: Synthetic Biology ; Heterologous expression in Methanococcus maripaludis
  Selectable markers: Puromycin
Growth in bacteria
  Bacterial resistance: Ampicillin, 100 μg/mL
  Growth temperature: 37°C
  Growth strain: DH5alpha
  Copy number: Unknown
Gene/Insert
  Gene/Insert name: Methyl coenzyme M reductase (alt name: MCR)
  Species: Methanococcus aeolicus
  Insert size (bp): 5200
  Tag / fusion protein: Flag-Strep2
Terms and licenses: Academic/Nonprofit Terms; Industry Terms
How to cite: Ppst93-MCRaeo-CA was a gift from William B. Whitman (Addgene plasmid # 192765 ; http://n2t.net/addgene:192765 ; RRID:Addgene_192765)
